>Addgene plasmid #221694 | pCMV-FLAG-CDC20 | addgene full sequence | sequence record 439514 | Addgene NGS Result
CACATCCCATAGCTGCACCTCAGCACTGCTGGTGCCCACAGCCAAGTAGTTGCCCTCTTTGATCCAGGCC
ACAGAGGATATATATTCCCCAGGCTGCTCCATTTGCAAAAGCTGCAGGATGTCACCAGAGCTTGCACTCC
ACAGGTACACACTGTTGTCCAGTGCCACGGCCAGTACATTCCCAGAACTCCAATCCACAAGGTTCAGGTA
ATAGTCATTTCGGATTTCAGGCGCATCCAGGATACGGTCTGGCAGGGAAGGAATGTAACGGCAGGTCTTC
CGGCTGGAGCCAGGAGTGGCCTTTTGGCTGTAGAGTACTTTCAGTCTGTTCTGATAACCCTCTGGCGCAT
TTTGTGGTTTTCCACTGAGCCGAAGGATCTTGGCTTCCTCTACATCAAAACCGTTCAGGTTCAAAGCCCA
GGCTTTCTGATGTTCCTTCTTGGTGGGCGTCTGGCTGTTTTCAGGCTGGTTCTCCTTGCTCAGGAGGAAG
CTGGCCACCTCCATCTGGGCAGCACTGCGATGGGGGATATAGCGGTCACCGCCAGGTTTGCTAGGAGTGG
TCTGAACCTTGGAACTGGATTTGCCAGGAGTTCGGCCCGGAGTCCTGCCGGCGCTGTGGGATCGGTTGGC
GGCCCGCATGGGTGAGGGGGCCGGGCCTGCGGCTTCCTTGGCTTTGCGCTGCCAGCGCGCAGGGGGTGCA
TTGGGGATGGGTGCATCCAGCTGAAGCAGCGAGTGCAGGTCACTCTCGAACGCGAACTGTGCCATGAATT
CCTGCAGCCCGGGGGATCCGCCCGGGCTCTTATCGTCGTCATCCTTGTAATCCATGGTGGCGGCCGCCAC
CGCGGTGGAGCTCCAGCTTTTGTTCCCTTTAGTGAGGGTTAATTTCGAGCTTGGCGTAATCGCTAGCGGA
TCTGACGGTTCACTAAACCAGCTCTGCTTATATAGACCTCCCACCGTACACGCCTACCGCCCATTTGCGT
CAATGGGGCGGAGTTGTTACGACATTTTGGAAAGTCCCGTTGATTTTGGTGCCAAAACAAACTCCCATTG
ACGTCAATGGGGTGGAGACTTGGAAATCCCCGTGAGTCAAACCGCTATCCACGCCCATTGATGTACTGCC
AAAACCGCATCACCATGGTAATAGCGATGACTAATACGTAGATGTACTGCCAAGTAGGAAAGTCCCATAA
GGTCATGTACTGGGCATAATGCCAGGCGGGCCATTTACCGTCATTGACGTCAATAGGGGGCGTACTTGGC
ATATGATACACTTGATGTACTGCCAAGTGGGCAGTTTACCGTAAATACTCCACCCATTGACGTCAATGGA
AAGTCCCTATTGGCGTTACTATGGGAACATACGTCATTATTGACGTCAATGGGCGGGGGTCGTTGGGCGG
TCAGCCAGGCGGGCCATTTACCGTAAGTTATGTAACGCGGAACTCCATATATGGGCTATGAACTAATGAC
CCCGTAATTGATTACTATTAATAACTAATGCATGGCGGTAATACGGTTATCCACAGAATCAGGGGATAAC
GCAGGAAAGAACATGTGAGCAAAAGGCCAGCAAAAGGCCAGGAACCGTAAAAAGGCCGCGTTGCTGGCGT
TTTTCCATAGGCTCCGCCCCCCTGACGAGCATCACAAAAATCGACGCTCAAGTCAGAGGTGGCGAAACCC
GACAGGACTATAAAGATACCAGGCGTTTCCCCCTGGAAGCTCCCTCGTGCGCTCTCCTGTTCCGACCCTG
CCGCTTACCGGATACCTGTCCGCCTTTCTCCCTTCGGGAAGCGTGGCGCTTTCTCATAGCTCACGCTGTA
GGTATCTCAGTTCGGTGTAGGTCGTTCGCTCCAAGCTGGGCTGTGTGCACGAACCCCCCGTTCAGCCCGA
CCGCTGCGCCTTATCCGGTAACTATCGTCTTGAGTCCAACCCGGTAAGACACGACTTATCGCCACTGGCA
GCAGCCACTGGTAACAGGATTAGCAGAGCGAGGTATGTAGGCGGTGCTACAGAGTTCTTGAAGTGGTGGC
CTAACTACGGCTACACTAGAAGAACAGTATTTGGTATCTGCGCTCTGCTGAAGCCAGTTACCTTCGGAAA
AAGAGTTGGTAGCTCTTGATCCGGCAAACAAACCACCGCTGGTAGCGGTGGTTTTTTTGTTTGCAAGCAG
CAGATTACGCGCAGAAAAAAAGGATCTCAAGAAGATCCTTTGATCTTTTCTACGGGGTCTGACGCTCAGT
GGAACGAAAACTCACGTTAAGGGATTTTGGTCATGAGATTATCAAAAAGGATCTTCACCTAGATCCTTTT
AAATTAAAAATGAAGTTTTAAATCAATCTAAAGTATATATGAGTAACCTGAGGCTATGGCAGGGCCTGCC
GCCCCGACGTTGGCTGCGAGCCCTGGGCCTTCACCCGAACTTGGGGGGTGGGGTGGGGAAAAGGAAGAAA
CGCGGGCGTATTGGCCCCAATGGGGTCTCGGTGGGGTATCGACAGAGTGCCAGCCCTGGGACCGAACCCC
GCGTTTATGAACAAACGACCCAACACCGTGCGTTTTATTCTGTCTTTTTATTGCCGTCATAGCGCGGGTT
CCTTCCGGTATTGTCTCCTTCCGTGTTTCAGTTAGCCTCCCCCTAGGGTGGGCGAAGAACTCCAGCATGA
GATCCCCGCGCTGGAGGATCATCCAGCCGGCGTCCCGGAAAACGATTCCGAAGCCCAACCTTTCATAGAA
GGCGGCGGTGGAATCGAAATCTCGTGATGGCAGGTTGGGCGTCGCTTGGTCGGTCATTTCGAACCCCAGA
GTCCCGCTCAGAAGAACTCGTCAAGAAGGCGATAGAAGGCGATGCGCTGCGAATCGGGAGCGGCGATACC
GTAAAGCACGAGGAAGCGGTCAGCCCATTCGCCGCCAAGTTCTTCAGCAATATCACGGGTAGCCAACGCT
ATGTCCTGATAGCGGTCCGCCACACCCAGCCGGCCACAGTCGATGAATCCAGAAAAGCGGCCATTTTCCA
CCATGATATTCGGCAAGCAGGCATCGCCATGGGTCACGACGAGATCCTCGCCGTCGGGCATGCTCGCCTT
GAGCCTGGCGAACAGTTCGGCTGGCGCGAGCCCCTGATGTTCTTCGTCCAGATCATCCTGATCGACAAGA
CCGGCTTCCATCCGAGTACGTGCTCGCTCGATGCGATGTTTCGCTTGGTGGTCGAATGGGCAGGTAGCCG
GATCAAGCGTATGCAGCCGCCGCATTGCATCAGCCATGATGGATACTTTCTCGGCAGGAGCAAGGTGAGA
TGACAGGAGATCCTGCCCCGGCACTTCGCCCAATAGCAGCCAGTCCCTTCCCGCTTCAGTGACAACGTCG
AGCACAGCTGCGCAAGGAACGCCCGTCGTGGCCAGCCACGATAGCCGCGCTGCCTCGTCTTGCAGTTCAT
TCAGGGCACCGGACAGGTCGGTCTTGACAAAAAGAACCGGGCGCCCCTGCGCTGACAGCCGGAACACGGC
GGCATCAGAGCAGCCGATTGTCTGTTGTGCCCAGTCATAGCCGAATAGCCTCTCCACCCAAGCGGCCGGA
GAACCTGCGTGCAATCCATCTTGTTCAATCATGCGAAACGATCCTCATCCTGTCTCTTGATCGATCTTTG
CAAAAGCCTAGGCCTCCAAAAAAGCCTCCTCACTACTTCTGGAATAGCTCAGAGGCCGAGGCGGCCTCGG
CCTCTGCATAAATAAAAAAAATTAGTCAGCCATGGGGCGGAGAATGGGCGGAACTGGGCGGAGTTAGGGG
CGGGATGGGCGGAGTTAGGGGCGGGACTATGGTTGCTGACTAATTGAGATGCATGCTTTGCATACTTCTG
CCTGCTGGGGAGCCTGGGGACTTTCCACACCTGGTTGCTGACTAATTGAGATGCATGCTTTGCATACTTC
TGCCTGCTGGGGAGCCTGGGGACTTTCCACACCCTAACTGACACACATTCCACAGCTGGTTCTTTCCGCC
TCAGGATTCTTCCTTTTTCAATATTATTGAAGCATTTATCAGGGTTATTGTCTCATGAGCGGATACATAT
TTGAATGTATTTAGAAAAATAAACAAATAGGGGTTCCGCGCACATTTCCCCGAAAAGTGCCACCTG
[124 nt withheld, positions 4127-4250]
C
[91 nt withheld, positions 4252-4342]
A
[49 nt withheld, positions 4344-4392]
CCTTTGACGTTGGAGTCCACGTTCTTT
[37 nt withheld, positions 4420-4456]
ACCCTATCTCGGTCTATTCTTTTGATTTATAAGGGATTTTGCCGATTTCGGCCTATTGGTTAAAAAATGA
GCTGATTTAACAAAAATTTAACGCGAATTTTAACAAAATATTAACGCTTACAATTTACGCGTTAAGATAC
ATTGATGAGTTTGGACAAACCACAACTAGAATGCAGTGAAAAAAATGCTTTATTTGTGAAATTTGTGATG
CTATTGCTTTATTTGTAACCATTATAAGCTGCAATAAACAAGTTAACAACAACAATTGCATTCATTTTAT
GTTTCAGGTTCAGGGGGAGGTGTGGGAGGTTTTTTAAAGCAAGTAAAACCTCTACAAATGTGGTATGGCT
GATTATGATCATGAACAGACTGTGAGGACTGAGGGGCCTGAAATGAGCCTTGGGACTGTGAATCTAAAAT
ACACAAACAATTAGAATCAGTAGTTTAACACATTATACACTTAAAAATTGGATCTCCATTCGCCATTCAG
GCTGCGCAACTGTTGGGAAGGGCGATCGAGTGAATTGTAATACGACTCACTATAGGGCGAATTGGGTACA
CTTACCTGGTACCTTAATTAATTAAGGTACCGGGCCCCCCCTCGAGGTCGACGGTATCGATAAGCTTTCA
GCGGATGCCTTGGTGGATGAGGCTGCTTTTGGCTGCACTGGCCTTCTCCCGCTCCCGCCGCCGCGCAGGG
TCCAACTCAAAACAGCGCCATAGCCTCAGGGTCTCATCTGCTGCTGCGGATGCCACTGTGGCCCCATCTG
GGCTCATGGTCAGACTCAGGACCCGGGATGTGTGACCTTTGAGTTCAGCCACCTTGGCCATGGTTGGGTA
CTTCCAAATAACTAGCTGGTTCTGTGCAAAGCCATGGCCTGAGATGAGCTCCTTGTAATGGGGAGACCAG
AGGATGGAGCACACCTGGGAATGGGCATCCACGGCACTCAGACAGGCCCCAGAGCACACATTCCAGATGC
GAATGTGTCGATCACTGGTGCCCCCTCCTGTTGCCAGGACATTGGACTGCCAGGGACACCATGCTACGGC
CTTGACAGCCCCTTGATGCTGGGTGAATGTCTGCAGAGGAACCCAGCCACCCTCTCCAGGAGCACTAGGC
CACACATTGACCAAGTTATCATTACCACCACTGGCCAAATGTCGTCCATCTGGGGCCCAGCGCAGCCCAC
ACACTTCCTGGCTGTGGCCACTCAGTGTGGCCACATGGTGTTCTGCTACCCGAACATCATGGTGGTGGAT
GTGGCCAGAACGTGAACCACTGGACAGGATATAGCTGTTCCAGCTTAGGGAGCCCACTCGGGCAGAGTGA
CTGGTCATATTTCGAAGCCGTTTCTGCTGCTG
Features (pLannotate 1.2.2; 21 found; start..end, strand, type, name):
    766..789     -  misc_feature   MCS (fragment): pBluescript multiple cloning site
    798..822     -  CDS            3xFLAG (fragment): three tandem FLAG® epitope tags
    830..853     -  misc_feature   MCS (fragment): pBluescript multiple cloning site
    866..884     -  promoter       T3 promoter: promoter for bacteriophage T3 RNA polymerase
    930..1133    -  promoter       CMV promoter: human cytomegalovirus (CMV) immediate early promoter
   1134..1437    -  enhancer       CMV enhancer: human cytomegalovirus immediate early enhancer
   1612..2200    -  rep_origin     ori: high-copy-number ColE1/pMB1/pBR322/pUC origin of replication
   2422..2438    +  polyA_signal   bGH poly(A) signal (fragment): bovine growth hormone polyadenylation signal
   2529..2576    -  polyA_signal   HSV TK poly(A) signal: herpes simplex virus thymidine kinase polyadenylation signal (Cole and Stacy, 1985)
   2635..2787    -  CDS            ble (fragment): BLE_KLEPN - Experimental evidence at protein level: Swiss-Prot protein existence level 1. Binding protein with a strong affinity to the bleomycin family of antibiotics. Binds to CL990; an antimitotic-antibiotic compound. From Klebsiella pneumoniae.
   2808..3602    -  CDS            NeoR/KanR: aminoglycoside phosphotransferase from Tn5; aph(3')-II (or nptII); confers resistance to neomycin, kanamycin, and G418 (Geneticin®)
   3637..3994    -  promoter       SV40 promoter: SV40 enhancer and early promoter
   3998..4100    -  promoter       AmpR promoter: bla
   4127..4555    +  rep_origin     f1 ori (sequence partly withheld): f1 bacteriophage origin of replication; arrow indicates direction of (+) strand synthesis
   4589..4710    -  polyA_signal   SV40 poly(A) signal: SV40 polyadenylation signal
   4733..4870    -  CDS            large T antigen (fragment): large T antigen from SV40 (simian virus 40)
   4870..4925    -  intron         small t intron (fragment): SV40 (simian virus 40) small t antigen intron
   4935..4974    -  CDS            lacZα (fragment): LacZα fragment of β-galactosidase; lacZ fragment
   4984..5002    +  promoter       T7 promoter: promoter for bacteriophage T7 RNA polymerase
   5042..5083    -  misc_feature   MCS (fragment): pBluescript multiple cloning site
   5087..765     -  CDS            CDC20 (across the origin): CDC20_HUMAN - Experimental evidence at protein level: Swiss-Prot protein existence level 1. Required for full ubiquitin ligase activity of the anaphase promoting complex/cyclosome (APC/C) and may confer substrate specificity upon the complex. Is regulated by MAD2L1: in metaphase the MAD2L1-CDC20-APC/C ternary complex is inactive and in anaphase the CDC20-APC/C binary complex is active in degrading substrates. The CDC20-APC/C complex positively regulates the formation of synaptic vesicle clustering at active zone to the presynaptic membrane in postmitotic neurons. CDC20-APC/C-induced degradatio
