[The description below was written by a language model from this plasmid's Addgene catalogue record and pLannotate feature annotations shown in this document.]
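Description:
pCMV-FLAG-CDC20 is a mammalian expression plasmid of about 5.8 kb built on the pCMV-Tag2B backbone, carrying the human CDC20 coding sequence cloned between the EcoRI and HindIII sites of the polylinker. It replicates in E. coli from a high-copy ColE1/pUC-type origin and is selected with kanamycin. The resistance gene is the Tn5 aminoglycoside phosphotransferase (NeoR/KanR), which sits behind both a bacterial bla-type promoter and the SV40 enhancer/early promoter and is followed by the HSV TK polyadenylation signal. This arrangement allows the same marker to give kanamycin resistance in bacteria and G418 resistance in transfected mammalian cells. An f1 origin is also present for single-stranded DNA production.

The expression cassette lies on the minus strand of the sequenced record. The CMV immediate-early enhancer and promoter drive a short FLAG epitope (annotated as a fragment match to 3xFLAG, about the length of a single FLAG unit). The epitope lies upstream of the CDC20 open reading frame, giving an N-terminally tagged protein, and an SV40 poly(A) signal terminates transcription. T3 and T7 phage promoters flank the cloning region, a holdover from the pBluescript-derived polylinker. The small ble, bGH poly(A), lacZα, large T and small t intron fragments appear to be residual backbone matches rather than functional units.

CDC20 is the co-activator of the anaphase-promoting complex/cyclosome and is held inactive by MAD2 during the spindle assembly checkpoint. The plasmid is intended for expression of FLAG-tagged CDC20 in mammalian cells, which permits detection or immunoprecipitation with anti-FLAG reagents. It was deposited with a study of mitotic checkpoint regulation in glioma.
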