Addgene plasmid #221694: pCMV-FLAG-CDC20
Purpose: Mammalian expression of FLAG-tagged human CDC20
Depositing lab: Derrick Sek Tong Ong. Depositing organization: National University of Singapore. Publication: CAMK2D serves as a molecular scaffold for RNF8-MAD2 complex to induce mitotic checkpoint in glioma. Chuah YH, Tay EXY, Grinchuk OV, Yoon J, Feng J, Kannan S, Robert M, Jakhar R, Liang Y, Lee BWL, Wang LC, Lim YT, Zhao T, Sobota RM, Lu G, Low BC, Crasta KC, Verma CS, Lin Z, Ong DST. Cell Death Differ. 2023 Aug;30(8):1973-1987. doi: 10.1038/s41418-023-01192-3. Epub 2023 Jul 19. PubMed 37468549.
Backbone
  Vector backbone: pCMV-Tag2B
  Vector type: Mammalian Expression
Growth in bacteria
  Bacterial resistance: Kanamycin, 50 μg/mL
  Growth temperature: 37°C
  Growth strain: DH5alpha
  Copy number: High Copy
Gene/Insert
  Gene/Insert name: CDC20
  Species: H. sapiens (human)
  Entrez Gene: CDC20 (a.k.a. CDC20A, OOMD14, OZEMA14, bA276H19.3, p55CDC)
  Cloning method: Restriction Enzyme; 5′ cloning site EcoRI (unknown if destroyed); 3′ cloning site HindIII (unknown if destroyed)
Terms and licenses: Academic/Nonprofit Terms; Industry Terms: Not Available to Industry
How to cite: pCMV-FLAG-CDC20 was a gift from Derrick Sek Tong Ong (Addgene plasmid # 221694 ; http://n2t.net/addgene:221694 ; RRID:Addgene_221694)
